Addgene plasmid #172824: pLBM0090
Purpose: Level 2 module containing mCHERRY-nVENUS HSP21-cVENUS
Depositing lab: Benjamin Field. Publication: MoBiFC: development of a modular bimolecular fluorescence complementation toolkit for the analysis of chloroplast protein-protein interactions. Velay F, Soula M, Mehrez M, Belbachir C, D'Alessandro S, Laloi C, Crete P, Field B. Plant Methods. 2022 May 26;18(1):69. doi: 10.1186/s13007-022-00902-1. PubMed 35619173.
Backbone
  Vector backbone: pAGM4673
  Backbone manufacturer: Engler et al. 2014
  Vector type: Synthetic Biology
Growth in bacteria
  Bacterial resistance: Kanamycin, 50 μg/mL
  Growth temperature: 37°C
  Growth strain: DH5alpha
  Copy number: High Copy
Gene/Insert
  Gene/Insert name: [35S-P19][35S-CTPSSU-mHSP21-nVENUS][35S-CTPSSU-mHSP21-X3FLAGcVENUS][35S-SP_SV40-CFP]
  Species: A. thaliana (mustard weed)
  Cloning method: Restriction Enzyme; 5′ cloning site Unknown (unknown if destroyed)
Terms and licenses: Academic/Nonprofit Terms; Industry Terms: Not Available to Industry
Depositor comments: Please visit https://www.biorxiv.org/content/10.1101/2021.03.01.433373v1 for bioRxiv preprint.
How to cite: pLBM0090 was a gift from Benjamin Field (Addgene plasmid # 172824 ; http://n2t.net/addgene:172824 ; RRID:Addgene_172824)
