[The description below was written by a language model from this plasmid's Addgene catalogue record and pLannotate feature annotations shown in this document.]
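Description:
pLBM0090 is a Level 2 MoClo/Golden Gate multigene assembly built in the pAGM4673 binary backbone as part of the MoBiFC toolkit for bimolecular fluorescence complementation (BiFC) analysis of chloroplast protein-protein interactions. The 15,086 nt sequenced plasmid carries nopaline-type left and right T-DNA border repeats, so the payload can be delivered into plant cells by Agrobacterium. The backbone combines a high-copy ColE1/pUC origin for E. coli with the broad-host-range incP oriV and its trfA replication protein. Selection is by kanamycin resistance (aphA-3).

Between the borders lie four transcription units in the same orientation, each driven by a CaMV 35S promoter with a TMV Ω translational enhancer. The upstream hits annotated as CaMV "IBMP" fragments most likely reflect extended 35S promoter sequence rather than expressed genes. The first unit, ending in a NOS terminator, is listed as P19, the tomato bushy stunt virus silencing suppressor used to boost transient expression; the annotation tool labels this overlapping reading frame as a movement protein fragment. The second unit fuses the RuBisCO small subunit (RBCS-1A) chloroplast transit peptide to mCherry and an N-terminal Venus fragment. The third joins the same transit peptide to mature Arabidopsis HSP21, a 3xFLAG tag and the C-terminal Venus fragment; both end in CaMV poly(A) signals. The fourth expresses CFP, listed with an SV40 signal, presumably nuclear targeting, as a transformation marker.

The catalogue insert name gives mHSP21 in both BiFC units, but the purpose line and the feature table agree on mCherry-nVenus in the second. With a non-interacting partner for HSP21, the construct probably serves as a negative control, though the record does not say so.
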