Features (pLannotate 1.2.2; 38 found; start..end, strand, type, name):
     36..60      +  misc_feature   RB T-DNA repeat: right border repeat from nopaline C58 T-DNA
    157..788     +  rep_origin     oriV: incP origin of replication
    879..983     +  promoter       AmpR promoter: bla
    984..1778    +  CDS            KanR: aminoglycoside phosphotransferase; aphA-3; confers resistance to kanamycin
   1949..2537    +  rep_origin     ori: high-copy-number ColE1/pMB1/pBR322/pUC origin of replication
   2873..4018    +  CDS            trfA: TRFA_ECOLX - Experimental evidence at protein level: Swiss-Prot protein existence level 1. Also involved in plasmid copy number control, promoting intermolecular coupling of protein bound iterons at oriV, which inhibits replication initiation. From Escherichia coli.
   4167..4191    +  misc_feature   LB T-DNA repeat: left border repeat from nopaline C58 T-DNA
   4279..5085    +  CDS            IBMP_CAMVB (fragment): Experimental evidence at protein level: Swiss-Prot protein existence level 1. Enhances the ribosomal termination-reinitiation event leading to the translation of major open reading frames on the polycistronic viral RNAs. From Cauliflower mosaic virus (strain Bari 1) (CaMV).
   5269..5614    +  promoter       CaMV 35S promoter: strong constitutive promoter from cauliflower mosaic virus
   5566..5612    +  promoter       minimal CaMV 35S promoter: minimal 35S promoter from cauliflower mosaic virus
   5643..5696    +  misc_feature   TMV Ω: translational enhancer from the tobacco mosaic virus 5'-leader sequence (Gallie et al., 1988)
   5691..6224    +  CDS            MVP_TBSVC (fragment): Experimental evidence at protein level: Swiss-Prot protein existence level 1. Transports viral genome to neighboring plant cells directly through plasmosdesmata, without any budding. The movement protein allows efficient cell to cell propagation, by bypassing the host cell wall barrier. Displays RNA-binding activity. From Tomato bushy stunt virus (strain Cherry) (TBSV).
   6236..6488    +  terminator     NOS terminator: nopaline synthase terminator and poly(A) signal
   6514..7320    +  CDS            IBMP_CAMVB (fragment): Experimental evidence at protein level: Swiss-Prot protein existence level 1. Enhances the ribosomal termination-reinitiation event leading to the translation of major open reading frames on the polycistronic viral RNAs. From Cauliflower mosaic virus (strain Bari 1) (CaMV).
   7504..7849    +  promoter       CaMV 35S promoter: strong constitutive promoter from cauliflower mosaic virus
   7801..7847    +  promoter       minimal CaMV 35S promoter: minimal 35S promoter from cauliflower mosaic virus
   7878..7931    +  misc_feature   TMV Ω: translational enhancer from the tobacco mosaic virus 5'-leader sequence (Gallie et al., 1988)
   7940..8113    +  CDS            RBCS-1A (fragment): RBS1A_ARATH - Also known as ATS1A. Experimental evidence at protein level: Swiss-Prot protein existence level 1. RuBisCO catalyzes two reactions: the carboxylation of D- ribulose 1,5-bisphosphate, the primary event in carbon dioxide fixation, as well as the oxidative fragmentation of the pentose substrate. Both reactions occur simultaneously and in competition at the same active site. Although the small subunit is not catalytic it is essential for maximal activity. From Arabidopsis thaliana (Mouse-ear cress).
   8217..8285    +  CDS            RBCS-1A (fragment): RBS1A_ARATH - Also known as ATS1A. Experimental evidence at protein level: Swiss-Prot protein existence level 1. RuBisCO catalyzes two reactions: the carboxylation of D- ribulose 1,5-bisphosphate, the primary event in carbon dioxide fixation, as well as the oxidative fragmentation of the pentose substrate. Both reactions occur simultaneously and in competition at the same active site. Although the small subunit is not catalytic it is essential for maximal activity. From Arabidopsis thaliana (Mouse-ear cress).
   8289..8996    +  CDS            mCherry: mCherry is a basic (constitutively fluorescent) red fluorescent protein published in 2004, derived from Discosoma sp.. It is reported to be a very rapidly-maturing monomer with low acid sensitivity.
   9018..9647    +  CDS            mVenus (fragment): mVenus is a basic (constitutively fluorescent) yellow fluorescent protein published in 2006, derived from Aequorea victoria. It is reported to be a rapidly-maturing monomer with moderate acid sensitivity.
   9685..9859    +  polyA_signal   CaMV poly(A) signal: cauliflower mosaic virus polyadenylation signal
   9882..10688   +  CDS            IBMP_CAMVB (fragment): Experimental evidence at protein level: Swiss-Prot protein existence level 1. Enhances the ribosomal termination-reinitiation event leading to the translation of major open reading frames on the polycistronic viral RNAs. From Cauliflower mosaic virus (strain Bari 1) (CaMV).
  10872..11217   +  promoter       CaMV 35S promoter: strong constitutive promoter from cauliflower mosaic virus
  11169..11215   +  promoter       minimal CaMV 35S promoter: minimal 35S promoter from cauliflower mosaic virus
  11246..11299   +  misc_feature   TMV Ω: translational enhancer from the tobacco mosaic virus 5'-leader sequence (Gallie et al., 1988)
  11308..11481   +  CDS            RBCS-1A (fragment): RBS1A_ARATH - Also known as ATS1A. Experimental evidence at protein level: Swiss-Prot protein existence level 1. RuBisCO catalyzes two reactions: the carboxylation of D- ribulose 1,5-bisphosphate, the primary event in carbon dioxide fixation, as well as the oxidative fragmentation of the pentose substrate. Both reactions occur simultaneously and in competition at the same active site. Although the small subunit is not catalytic it is essential for maximal activity. From Arabidopsis thaliana (Mouse-ear cress).
  11585..11665   +  CDS            RBCS-1A (fragment): RBS1A_ARATH - Also known as ATS1A. Experimental evidence at protein level: Swiss-Prot protein existence level 1. RuBisCO catalyzes two reactions: the carboxylation of D- ribulose 1,5-bisphosphate, the primary event in carbon dioxide fixation, as well as the oxidative fragmentation of the pentose substrate. Both reactions occur simultaneously and in competition at the same active site. Although the small subunit is not catalytic it is essential for maximal activity. From Arabidopsis thaliana (Mouse-ear cress).
  11657..12208   +  CDS            HSP21 (fragment): HS25P_ARATH - Also known as HSP25.3. Experimental evidence at protein level: Swiss-Prot protein existence level 1. Chaperone protein required for seedling and chloroplast development under heat stress, probably by maintaining plastid-encoded RNA polymerase (PEP)-dependent transcription. From Arabidopsis thaliana (Mouse-ear cress).
  12215..12280   +  CDS            3xFLAG: three tandem FLAG® epitope tags, followed by an enterokinase cleavage site
  12281..12367   +  CDS            VC155 (fragment): C-terminal fragment of mVenus for use in bimolecular fluorescence complementation (BiFC) (Kodama and Hu, 2010)
  12405..12579   +  polyA_signal   CaMV poly(A) signal: cauliflower mosaic virus polyadenylation signal
  12602..13408   +  CDS            IBMP_CAMVB (fragment): Experimental evidence at protein level: Swiss-Prot protein existence level 1. Enhances the ribosomal termination-reinitiation event leading to the translation of major open reading frames on the polycistronic viral RNAs. From Cauliflower mosaic virus (strain Bari 1) (CaMV).
  13592..13937   +  promoter       CaMV 35S promoter: strong constitutive promoter from cauliflower mosaic virus
  13889..13935   +  promoter       minimal CaMV 35S promoter: minimal 35S promoter from cauliflower mosaic virus
  13966..14019   +  misc_feature   TMV Ω: translational enhancer from the tobacco mosaic virus 5'-leader sequence (Gallie et al., 1988)
  14072..14791   +  CDS            ECFP: enhanced CFP mammalian codon-optimized
  14804..15056   +  terminator     NOS terminator: nopaline synthase terminator and poly(A) signal
>Addgene plasmid #172824 | pLBM0090 | addgene full sequence | sequence record 357830 | Addgene NGS Result
GGGACACGAAGTGATCCGTTTAAACTATCAGTGTTTGACAGGATATATTGGCGGGTAAACCTAAGAGAAA
AGAGCGTTTATTAGAATAATCGGATATTTAAAAGGGCGTGAAAAGGTTTATCCGTTCGTCCATTTGTATG
TGCCAGCCGCCTTTGCGACGCTCACCGGGCTGGTTGCCCTCGCCGCTGGGCTGGCGGCCGTCTATGGCCC
TGCAAACGCGCCAGAAACGCCGTCGAAGCCGTGTGCGAGACACCGCGGCCGCCGGCGTTGTGGATACCTC
GCGGAAAACTTGGCCCTCACTGACAGATGAGGGGCGGACGTTGACACTTGAGGGGCCGACTCACCCGGCG
CGGCGTTGACAGATGAGGGGCAGGCTCGATTTCGGCCGGCGACGTGGAGCTGGCCAGCCTCGCAAATCGG
CGAAAACGCCTGATTTTACGCGAGTTTCCCACAGATGATGTGGACAAGCCTGGGGATAAGTGCCCTGCGG
TATTGACACTTGAGGGGCGCGACTACTGACAGATGAGGGGCGCGATCCTTGACACTTGAGGGGCAGAGTG
CTGACAGATGAGGGGCGCACCTATTGACATTTGAGGGGCTGTCCACAGGCAGAAAATCCAGCATTTGCAA
GGGTTTCCGCCCGTTTTTCGGCCACCGCTAACCTGTCTTTTAACCTGCTTTTAAACCAATATTTATAAAC
CTTGTTTTTAACCAGGGCTGCGCCCTGTGCGCGTGACCGCGCACGCCGAAGGGGGGTGCCCCCCCTTCTC
GAACCCTCCCGGCCCGCTAACGCGGGCCTCCCATCCCCCCAGGGGCTGCGCCCCTCGGCCGCGAACGGCC
TCACCCCAAAAATGGCAGCGCTGGCCAATTCCCGAGTGCGCGGAACCCCTATTTGTTTATTTTTCTAAAT
ACATTCAAATATGTATCCGCTCATGAGACAATAACCCTGATAAATGCTTCAATAATATTGAAAAAGGAAG
AGTATGGCTAAAATGAGAATATCACCGGAATTGAAAAAACTGATCGAAAAATACCGCTGCGTAAAAGATA
CGGAAGGAATGTCTCCTGCTAAGGTATATAAGCTGGTGGGAGAAAATGAAAACCTATATTTAAAAATGAC
GGACAGCCGGTATAAAGGGACCACCTATGATGTGGAACGGGAAAAGGACATGATGCTATGGCTGGAAGGA
AAGCTGCCTGTTCCAAAGGTCCTGCACTTTGAACGGCATGATGGCTGGAGCAATCTGCTCATGAGTGAGG
CCGATGGCGTCCTTTGCTCGGAAGAGTATGAAGATGAACAAAGCCCTGAAAAGATTATCGAGCTGTATGC
GGAGTGCATCAGGCTCTTTCACTCCATCGACATATCGGATTGTCCCTATACGAATAGCTTAGACAGCCGC
TTAGCCGAATTGGATTACTTACTGAATAACGATCTGGCCGATGTGGATTGCGAAAACTGGGAAGAGGACA
CTCCATTTAAAGATCCGCGCGAGCTGTATGATTTTTTAAAGACGGAAAAGCCCGAAGAGGAACTTGTCTT
TTCCCACGGCGACCTGGGAGACAGCAACATCTTTGTGAAAGATGGCAAAGTAAGTGGCTTTATTGATCTT
GGGAGAAGCGGCAGGGCGGACAAGTGGTATGACATTGCCTTCTGCGTCCGGTCGCTCAGGGAGGATATCG
GGGAAGAACAGTATGTCGAGCTATTTTTTGACTTACTGGGGATCAAGCCTGATTGGGAGAAAATAAAATA
TTATATTTTACTGGATGAATTGTTTTAGCTGTCAGACCAAGTTTACTCATATATACTTTAGATTGATTTA
AAACTTCATTTTTAATTTAAAAGGATCTAGGTGAAGATCCTTTTTGATAATCTCATGACCAAAATCCCTT
AACGTGAGTTTTCGTTCCACTGAGCGTCAGACCCCGTAGAAAAGATCAAAGGATCTTCTTGAGATCCTTT
TTTTCTGCGCGTAATCTGCTGCTTGCAAACAAAAAAACCACCGCTACCAGCGGTGGTTTGTTTGCCGGAT
CAAGAGCTACCAACTCTTTTTCCGAAGGTAACTGGCTTCAGCAGAGCGCAGATACCAAATACTGTTCTTC
TAGTGTAGCCGTAGTTAGGCCACCACTTCAAGAACTCTGTAGCACCGCCTACATACCTCGCTCTGCTAAT
CCTGTTACCAGTGGCTGCTGCCAGTGGCGATAAGTCGTGTCTTACCGGGTTGGACTCAAGACGATAGTTA
CCGGATAAGGCGCAGCGGTCGGGCTGAACGGGGGGTTCGTGCACACAGCCCAGCTTGGAGCGAACGACCT
ACACCGAACTGAGATACCTACAGCGTGAGCTATGAGAAAGCGCCACGCTTCCCGAAGGGAGAAAGGCGGA
CAGGTATCCGGTAAGCGGCAGGGTCGGAACAGGAGAGCGCACGAGGGAGCTTCCAGGGGGAAACGCCTGG
TATCTTTATAGTCCTGTCGGGTTTCGCCACCTCTGACTTGAGCGTCGATTTTTGTGATGCTCGTCAGGGG
GGCGGAGCCTATGGAAAAACGCCAGCAACGCGGCCTTTTTACGGTTCCTGGCAGATCCTAGATGTGGCGC
AACGATGCCGGCGACAAGCAGGAGCGCACCGACTTCTTCCGCATCAAGTGTTTTGGCTCTCAGGCCGAGG
CCCACGGCAAGTATTTGGGCAAGGGGTCGCTGGTATTCGTGCAGGGCAAGATTCGGAATACCAAGTACGA
GAAGGACGGCCAGACGGTCTACGGGACCGACTTCATTGCCGATAAGGTGGATTATCTGGACACCAAGGCA
CCAGGCGGGTCAAATCAGGAATAAGGGCACATTGCCCCGGCGTGAGTCGGGGCAATCCCGCAAGGAGGGT
GAATGAATCGGACGTTTGACCGGAAGGCATACAGGCAAGAACTGATCGACGCGGGGTTTTCCGCCGAGGA
TGCCGAAACCATCGCAAGCCGCACCGTCATGCGTGCGCCCCGCGAAACCTTCCAGTCCGTCGGCTCGATG
GTCCAGCAAGCTACGGCCAAGATCGAGCGCGACAGCGTGCAACTGGCTCCCCCTGCCCTGCCCGCGCCAT
CGGCCGCCGTGGAGCGTTCGCGTCGTCTTGAACAGGAGGCGGCAGGTTTGGCGAAGTCGATGACCATCGA
CACGCGAGGAACTATGACGACCAAGAAGCGAAAAACCGCCGGCGAGGACCTGGCAAAACAGGTCAGCGAG
GCCAAGCAGGCCGCGTTGCTGAAACACACGAAGCAGCAGATCAAGGAAATGCAGCTTTCCTTGTTCGATA
TTGCGCCGTGGCCGGACACGATGCGAGCGATGCCAAACGACACGGCCCGCTCTGCCCTGTTCACCACGCG
CAACAAGAAAATCCCGCGCGAGGCGCTGCAAAACAAGGTCATTTTCCACGTCAACAAGGACGTGAAGATC
ACCTACACCGGCGTCGAGCTGCGGGCCGACGATGACGAACTGGTGTGGCAGCAGGTGTTGGAGTACGCGA
AGCGCACCCCTATCGGCGAGCCGATCACCTTCACGTTCTACGAGCTTTGCCAGGACCTGGGCTGGTCGAT
CAATGGCCGGTATTACACGAAGGCCGAGGAATGCCTGTCGCGCCTACAGGCGACGGCGATGGGCTTCACG
TCCGACCGCGTTGGGCACCTGGAATCGGTGTCGCTGCTGCACCGCTTCCGCGTCCTGGACCGTGGCAAGA
AAACGTCCCGTTGCCAGGTCCTGATCGACGAGGAAATCGTCGTGCTGTTTGCTGGCGACCACTACACGAA
ATTCATATGGGAGAAGTACCGCAAGCTGTCGCCGACGGCCCGACGGATGTTCGACTATTTCAGCTCGCAC
CGGGAGCCGTACCCGCTCAAGCTGGAAACCTTCCGCCTCATGTGCGGATCGGATTCCACCCGCGTGAAGA
AGTGGCGCGAGCAGGTCGGCGAAGCCTGCGAAGAGTTGCGAGGCAGCGGCCTGGTGGAACACGCCTGGGT
CAATGATGACCTGGTGCATTGCAAACGCTAGGGCCTTGTGGGGTCAGTTCCGGCTGGGGGTTCAGCAGCC
CCTGCTCGGATCTGTTGGACCGGACAGTAGTCATGGTTGATGGGCTGCCTGTATCGAGTGGTGATTTTGT
GCCGAGCTGCCGGTCGGGGAGCTGTTGGCTGGCTGGTGGCAGGATATATTGTGGTGTAAACAAATTGACG
CTTAGACAACTTAATAACACATTGCGGACGTTTTTAATGTACTGGGGTTGAACACTCTGTGCCGAATTCG
GATCCGGAGGAATTCCAATCCCACAAAAATCTGAGCTTAACAGCACAGTTGCTCCTCTCAGAGCAGAATC
GGGTATTCAACACCCTCATATCAACTACTACGTTGTGTATAACGGTCCACATGCCGGTATATACGATGAC
TGGGGTTGTACAAAGGCGGCAACAAACGGCGTTCCCGGAGTTGCACACAAGAAATTTGCCACTATTACAG
AGGCAAGAGCAGCAGCTGACGCGTACACAACAAGTCAGCAAACAGACAGGTTGAACTTCATCCCCAAAGG
AGAAGCTCAACTCAAGCCCAAGAGCTTTGCTAAGGCCCTAACAAGCCCACCAAAGCAAAAAGCCCACTGG
CTCACGCTAGGAACCAAAAGGCCCAGCAGTGATCCAGCCCCAAAAGAGATCTCCTTTGCCCCGGAGATTA
CAATGGACGATTTCCTCTATCTTTACGATCTAGGAAGGAAGTTCGAAGGTGAAGGTGACGACACTATGTT
CACCACTGATAATGAGAAGGTTAGCCTCTTCAATTTCAGAAAGAATGCTGACCCACAGATGGTTAGAGAG
GCCTACGCAGCAAGTCTCATCAAGACGATCTACCCGAGTAACAATCTCCAGGAGATCAAATACCTTCCCA
AGAAGGTTAAAGATGCAGTCAAAAGATTCAGGACTAATTGCATCAAGAACACAGAGAAAGACATATTTCT
CAAGATCAGAAGTACTATTCCAGTATGGACGATTCAAGGCTTGCTTCATAAACCAAGGCAAGTAATAGAG
ATTGGAGTCTCTAAAAAGGTAGTTCCTACTGAATCTAAGGCCATGCATGGAGTCTAAGATTCAAATCGAG
GATCTAACAGAACTCGCCGTCAAGACTGGCGAACAGTTCATACAGAGTCTTTTACGACTCAATGACAAGA
AGAAAATCTTCGTCAACATGGTGGAGCACGACACTCTGGTCTACTCCAAAAATGTCAAAGATACAGTCTC
AGAAGATCAAAGGGCTATTGAGACTTTTCAACAAAGGATAATTTCGGGAAACCTCCTCGGATTCCATTGC
CCAGCTATCTGTCACTTCATCGAAAGGACAGTAGAAAAGGAAGGTGGCTCCTACAAATGCCATCATTGCG
ATAAAGGAAAGGCTATCATTCAAGATCTCTCTGCCGACAGTGGTCCCAAAGATGGACCCCCACCCACGAG
GAGCATCGTGGAAAAAGAAGAGGTTCCAACCACGTCTACAAAGCAAGTGGATTGATGTGACATCTCCACT
GACGTAAGGGATGACGCACAATCCCACTATCCTTCGCAAGACCCTTCCTCTATATAAGGAAGTTCATTTC
ATTTGGAGAGGACACGCTCGAGTATAAGAGCTCATTTTTACAACAATTACCAACAACAACAAACAACAAA
CAACATTACAATTACATTTACAATTATCGATACAATGGAACGAGCTATACAAGGAAACGATGCTAGGGAA
CAAGCTTATGGTGAACGTTGGAATGGAGGATCAGGAAGTTCCACTTCTCCCTTCAAACTTCCTGACGAAA
GTCCGAGTTGGACTGAGTGGCGGCTACATAACGATGAGACTATTTCGAATCAAGATAATCCCCTTGGTTT
CAAGGAAAGCTGGGGTTTCGGGAAAGTTGTATTTAAGAGATATCTCAGATACGACGGGACGGAAACTTCA
CTGCACAGAGTCCTTGGATCTTGGACGGGAGATTCGGTTAACTATGCAGCATCTCGATTTCTCGGTTTCG
ACCAGATCGGATGTACCTATAGTATTCGGTTTCGAGGAGTTAGTGTCACCATTTCTGGAGGGTCGCGAAC
TCTTCAGCATCTCAGTGAAATGGCAATTCGGTCTAAGCAAGAACTGCTACAGCTTACCCCAGTCAAAGTG
GAAAGTGATGTATCAAGAGGATGCCCTGAAGGTGTTGAAACCTTCGAAGAAGAAAGCGAGTAAGCTTGTC
AAGCAGATCGTTCAAACATTTGGCAATAAAGTTTCTTAAGATTGAATCCTGTTGCCGGTCTTGCGATGAT
TATCATATAATTTCTGTTGAATTACGTTAAGCATGTAATAATTAACATGTAATGCATGACGTTATTTATG
AGATGGGTTTTTATGATTAGAGTCCCGCAATTATACATTTAATACGCGATAGAAAACAAAATATAGCGCG
CAAACTAGGATAAATTATCGCGCGCGGTGTCATCTATGTTACTAGATCGACGCTGCAAGAATTCAAGCTT
GGAGGAATTCCAATCCCACAAAAATCTGAGCTTAACAGCACAGTTGCTCCTCTCAGAGCAGAATCGGGTA
TTCAACACCCTCATATCAACTACTACGTTGTGTATAACGGTCCACATGCCGGTATATACGATGACTGGGG
TTGTACAAAGGCGGCAACAAACGGCGTTCCCGGAGTTGCACACAAGAAATTTGCCACTATTACAGAGGCA
AGAGCAGCAGCTGACGCGTACACAACAAGTCAGCAAACAGACAGGTTGAACTTCATCCCCAAAGGAGAAG
CTCAACTCAAGCCCAAGAGCTTTGCTAAGGCCCTAACAAGCCCACCAAAGCAAAAAGCCCACTGGCTCAC
GCTAGGAACCAAAAGGCCCAGCAGTGATCCAGCCCCAAAAGAGATCTCCTTTGCCCCGGAGATTACAATG
GACGATTTCCTCTATCTTTACGATCTAGGAAGGAAGTTCGAAGGTGAAGGTGACGACACTATGTTCACCA
CTGATAATGAGAAGGTTAGCCTCTTCAATTTCAGAAAGAATGCTGACCCACAGATGGTTAGAGAGGCCTA
CGCAGCAAGTCTCATCAAGACGATCTACCCGAGTAACAATCTCCAGGAGATCAAATACCTTCCCAAGAAG
GTTAAAGATGCAGTCAAAAGATTCAGGACTAATTGCATCAAGAACACAGAGAAAGACATATTTCTCAAGA
TCAGAAGTACTATTCCAGTATGGACGATTCAAGGCTTGCTTCATAAACCAAGGCAAGTAATAGAGATTGG
AGTCTCTAAAAAGGTAGTTCCTACTGAATCTAAGGCCATGCATGGAGTCTAAGATTCAAATCGAGGATCT
AACAGAACTCGCCGTCAAGACTGGCGAACAGTTCATACAGAGTCTTTTACGACTCAATGACAAGAAGAAA
ATCTTCGTCAACATGGTGGAGCACGACACTCTGGTCTACTCCAAAAATGTCAAAGATACAGTCTCAGAAG
ATCAAAGGGCTATTGAGACTTTTCAACAAAGGATAATTTCGGGAAACCTCCTCGGATTCCATTGCCCAGC
TATCTGTCACTTCATCGAAAGGACAGTAGAAAAGGAAGGTGGCTCCTACAAATGCCATCATTGCGATAAA
GGAAAGGCTATCATTCAAGATCTCTCTGCCGACAGTGGTCCCAAAGATGGACCCCCACCCACGAGGAGCA
TCGTGGAAAAAGAAGAGGTTCCAACCACGTCTACAAAGCAAGTGGATTGATGTGACATCTCCACTGACGT
AAGGGATGACGCACAATCCCACTATCCTTCGCAAGACCCTTCCTCTATATAAGGAAGTTCATTTCATTTG
GAGAGGACACGCTCGAGTATAAGAGCTCATTTTTACAACAATTACCAACAACAACAAACAACAAACAACA
TTACAATTACATTTACAATTATCGATACAATGGCTTCCTCTATGCTCTCTTCCGCTACTATGGTTGCCTC
TCCGGCTCAGGCCACTATGGTCGCTCCTTTCAACGGACTTAAGTCCTCCGCTGCCTTCCCAGCCACCCGC
AAGGCTAACAACGACATTACTTCCATCACAAGCAACGGCGGAAGAGTTAACTGCATGCAGGTCATTTATA
TTTCTTCTTTCACTTTTTTATTATTCCATATGATTTTTTTCGGTTCTTTCTTCGAATCTACATAAACTAA
TATCATTGGAAAAATCGAAAAAATAGGTGTGGCCTCCGATTGGAAAGAAGAAGTTTGAGACTCTCTCTTA
CCTTCCTGACCTTACCGATTCCGAAGGTATGGTGAGCAAGGGCGAGGAGGATAACATGGCCATCATCAAG
GAGTTCATGCGCTTCAAGGTGCACATGGAGGGCTCCGTGAACGGCCACGAGTTCGAGATCGAGGGCGAGG
GCGAGGGCCGCCCCTACGAGGGCACCCAGACCGCCAAGCTGAAGGTGACCAAGGGTGGCCCCCTGCCCTT
CGCCTGGGACATCCTGTCCCCTCAGTTCATGTACGGCTCCAAGGCCTACGTGAAGCACCCCGCCGACATC
CCCGACTACTTGAAGCTGTCCTTCCCCGAGGGCTTCAAGTGGGAGCGCGTGATGAACTTCGAGGACGGCG
GCGTGGTGACCGTGACCCAGGACTCCTCCCTGCAGGACGGCGAGTTCATCTACAAGGTGAAGCTGCGCGG
CACCAACTTCCCCTCCGACGGCCCCGTAATGCAGAAGAAAACCATGGGCTGGGAGGCCTCCTCCGAGCGG
ATGTACCCCGAGGACGGCGCCCTGAAGGGCGAGATCAAGCAGAGGCTGAAGCTGAAGGACGGCGGCCACT
ACGACGCTGAGGTCAAGACCACCTACAAGGCCAAGAAGCCCGTGCAGCTGCCCGGCGCCTACAACGTCAA
CATCAAGTTGGACATCACCTCCCACAACGAGGACTACACCATCGTGGAACAGTACGAACGCGCCGAGGGC
CGCCACTCCACCGGCGGCATGGACGAGCTGTACAAGGGTTCGAGATCTATTGCTACTGTGAGCAAGGGCG
AGGAGCTGTTCACCGGGGTGGTGCCCATCCTGGTCGAGCTGGACGGCGACGTAAACGGCCACAAGTTCAG
CGTGTCCGGCGAGGGCGAGGGCGATGCCACCTACGGCAAGCTGACCCTGAAGCTGATCTGCACCACCGGC
AAGCTGCCCGTGCCCTGGCCCACCCTCGTGACCACCCTGGGCTACGGCCTGCAGTGCTTCGCCCGCTACC
CCGACCACATGAAGCAGCACGACTTCTTCAAGTCCGCCATGCCCGAAGGCTACGTCCAGGAGCGCACCAT
CTTCTTCAAGGACGACGGCAACTACAAGACCCGCGCCGAGGTGAAGTTCGAGGGCGACACCCTGGTGAAC
CGCATCGAGCTGAAGGGCATCGACTTCAAGGAGGACGGCAACATCCTGGGGCACAAGCTGGAGTACAACT
ACAACAGCCACAACGTCTATATCACCGCCGACAAGCAGAAGAACGGCATCAAGGCCAACTTCAAGATCCG
CCACAACATCGAGGACGGCGGCGTGCAGCTCGCCGACCACTACCAGCAGAACACCCCCATCGGCGACGGC
CCCGTGCTGCTGCCCGACAACCACTACCTGAGCTACCAGTCCAAGCTGAGCAAGGATTGAGCTTCTCTAG
CTAGAGTCGATCGACAAGCTCGAGTTTCTCCATAATAATGTGTGAGTAGTTCCCAGATAAGGGAATTAGG
GTTCCTATAGGGTTTCGCTCATGTGTTGAGCATATAAGAAACCCTTAGTATGTATTTGTATTTGTAAAAT
ACTTCTATCAATAAAATTTCTAATTCCTAAAACCAAAATCCAGTACTAAAATCCAGATCGCTACTAGAAT
TCGAGCTCGGAGGAATTCCAATCCCACAAAAATCTGAGCTTAACAGCACAGTTGCTCCTCTCAGAGCAGA
ATCGGGTATTCAACACCCTCATATCAACTACTACGTTGTGTATAACGGTCCACATGCCGGTATATACGAT
GACTGGGGTTGTACAAAGGCGGCAACAAACGGCGTTCCCGGAGTTGCACACAAGAAATTTGCCACTATTA
CAGAGGCAAGAGCAGCAGCTGACGCGTACACAACAAGTCAGCAAACAGACAGGTTGAACTTCATCCCCAA
AGGAGAAGCTCAACTCAAGCCCAAGAGCTTTGCTAAGGCCCTAACAAGCCCACCAAAGCAAAAAGCCCAC
TGGCTCACGCTAGGAACCAAAAGGCCCAGCAGTGATCCAGCCCCAAAAGAGATCTCCTTTGCCCCGGAGA
TTACAATGGACGATTTCCTCTATCTTTACGATCTAGGAAGGAAGTTCGAAGGTGAAGGTGACGACACTAT
GTTCACCACTGATAATGAGAAGGTTAGCCTCTTCAATTTCAGAAAGAATGCTGACCCACAGATGGTTAGA
GAGGCCTACGCAGCAAGTCTCATCAAGACGATCTACCCGAGTAACAATCTCCAGGAGATCAAATACCTTC
CCAAGAAGGTTAAAGATGCAGTCAAAAGATTCAGGACTAATTGCATCAAGAACACAGAGAAAGACATATT
TCTCAAGATCAGAAGTACTATTCCAGTATGGACGATTCAAGGCTTGCTTCATAAACCAAGGCAAGTAATA
GAGATTGGAGTCTCTAAAAAGGTAGTTCCTACTGAATCTAAGGCCATGCATGGAGTCTAAGATTCAAATC
GAGGATCTAACAGAACTCGCCGTCAAGACTGGCGAACAGTTCATACAGAGTCTTTTACGACTCAATGACA
AGAAGAAAATCTTCGTCAACATGGTGGAGCACGACACTCTGGTCTACTCCAAAAATGTCAAAGATACAGT
CTCAGAAGATCAAAGGGCTATTGAGACTTTTCAACAAAGGATAATTTCGGGAAACCTCCTCGGATTCCAT
TGCCCAGCTATCTGTCACTTCATCGAAAGGACAGTAGAAAAGGAAGGTGGCTCCTACAAATGCCATCATT
GCGATAAAGGAAAGGCTATCATTCAAGATCTCTCTGCCGACAGTGGTCCCAAAGATGGACCCCCACCCAC
GAGGAGCATCGTGGAAAAAGAAGAGGTTCCAACCACGTCTACAAAGCAAGTGGATTGATGTGACATCTCC
ACTGACGTAAGGGATGACGCACAATCCCACTATCCTTCGCAAGACCCTTCCTCTATATAAGGAAGTTCAT
TTCATTTGGAGAGGACACGCTCGAGTATAAGAGCTCATTTTTACAACAATTACCAACAACAACAAACAAC
AAACAACATTACAATTACATTTACAATTATCGATACAATGGCTTCCTCTATGCTCTCTTCCGCTACTATG
GTTGCCTCTCCGGCTCAGGCCACTATGGTCGCTCCTTTCAACGGACTTAAGTCCTCCGCTGCCTTCCCAG
CCACCCGCAAGGCTAACAACGACATTACTTCCATCACAAGCAACGGCGGAAGAGTTAACTGCATGCAGGT
CATTTATATTTCTTCTTTCACTTTTTTATTATTCCATATGATTTTTTTCGGTTCTTTCTTCGAATCTACA
TAAACTAATATCATTGGAAAAATCGAAAAAATAGGTGTGGCCTCCGATTGGAAAGAAGAAGTTTGAGACT
CTCTCTTACCTTCCTGACCTTACCGATTCCGAAGGTGCTCAAGACCAGAGAGAAAACTCCATTGATGTTG
TTCAGCAAGGACAACAAAAAGGGAACCAAGGATCAAGTGTCGAAAAAAGACCTCAACAACGCTTAACCAT
GGATGTCTCTCCTTTCGGATTGTTGGATCCTTTGTCACCAATGAGGACGATGCGACAAATGTTAGATACT
ATGGACAGGATGTTCGAGGACACTATGCCTGTCTCAGGAAGAAACAGAGGAGGAAGTGGAGTGTCAGAGA
TTCGTGCACCGTGGGACATCAAAGAGGAAGAACACGAGATCAAGATGCGTTTCGACATGCCTGGACTCTC
TAAAGAGGACGTCAAAATCTCTGTAGAAGATAACGTACTTGTGATCAAAGGAGAGCAGAAGAAGGAGGAC
AGTGATGATTCTTGGTCTGGAAGAAGCGTTAGCTCATATGGAACACGACTTCAGCTCCCAGACAACTGTG
AGAAAGACAAGATCAAAGCTGAGCTCAAGAACGGAGTCCTCTTTATCACTATCCCTAAGACCAAAGTCGA
ACGCAAAGTCATCGATGTCCAGATTCAATCTTCGGACTACAAAGACCATGACGGTGATTATAAAGATCAT
GACATCGATTACAAGGATGACGATGACAAGGACCCCAACGAGAAGCGCGATCACATGGTCCTGCTGGAGT
TCGTGACCGCCGCCGGGATCACTCTCGGCATGGACGAGCTGTACAAGTAAGCTTCTCTAGCTAGAGTCGA
TCGACAAGCTCGAGTTTCTCCATAATAATGTGTGAGTAGTTCCCAGATAAGGGAATTAGGGTTCCTATAG
GGTTTCGCTCATGTGTTGAGCATATAAGAAACCCTTAGTATGTATTTGTATTTGTAAAATACTTCTATCA
ATAAAATTTCTAATTCCTAAAACCAAAATCCAGTACTAAAATCCAGATCGCTTTACGAATTCCCATGGGG
AGGAATTCCAATCCCACAAAAATCTGAGCTTAACAGCACAGTTGCTCCTCTCAGAGCAGAATCGGGTATT
CAACACCCTCATATCAACTACTACGTTGTGTATAACGGTCCACATGCCGGTATATACGATGACTGGGGTT
GTACAAAGGCGGCAACAAACGGCGTTCCCGGAGTTGCACACAAGAAATTTGCCACTATTACAGAGGCAAG
AGCAGCAGCTGACGCGTACACAACAAGTCAGCAAACAGACAGGTTGAACTTCATCCCCAAAGGAGAAGCT
CAACTCAAGCCCAAGAGCTTTGCTAAGGCCCTAACAAGCCCACCAAAGCAAAAAGCCCACTGGCTCACGC
TAGGAACCAAAAGGCCCAGCAGTGATCCAGCCCCAAAAGAGATCTCCTTTGCCCCGGAGATTACAATGGA
CGATTTCCTCTATCTTTACGATCTAGGAAGGAAGTTCGAAGGTGAAGGTGACGACACTATGTTCACCACT
GATAATGAGAAGGTTAGCCTCTTCAATTTCAGAAAGAATGCTGACCCACAGATGGTTAGAGAGGCCTACG
CAGCAAGTCTCATCAAGACGATCTACCCGAGTAACAATCTCCAGGAGATCAAATACCTTCCCAAGAAGGT
TAAAGATGCAGTCAAAAGATTCAGGACTAATTGCATCAAGAACACAGAGAAAGACATATTTCTCAAGATC
AGAAGTACTATTCCAGTATGGACGATTCAAGGCTTGCTTCATAAACCAAGGCAAGTAATAGAGATTGGAG
TCTCTAAAAAGGTAGTTCCTACTGAATCTAAGGCCATGCATGGAGTCTAAGATTCAAATCGAGGATCTAA
CAGAACTCGCCGTCAAGACTGGCGAACAGTTCATACAGAGTCTTTTACGACTCAATGACAAGAAGAAAAT
CTTCGTCAACATGGTGGAGCACGACACTCTGGTCTACTCCAAAAATGTCAAAGATACAGTCTCAGAAGAT
CAAAGGGCTATTGAGACTTTTCAACAAAGGATAATTTCGGGAAACCTCCTCGGATTCCATTGCCCAGCTA
TCTGTCACTTCATCGAAAGGACAGTAGAAAAGGAAGGTGGCTCCTACAAATGCCATCATTGCGATAAAGG
AAAGGCTATCATTCAAGATCTCTCTGCCGACAGTGGTCCCAAAGATGGACCCCCACCCACGAGGAGCATC
GTGGAAAAAGAAGAGGTTCCAACCACGTCTACAAAGCAAGTGGATTGATGTGACATCTCCACTGACGTAA
GGGATGACGCACAATCCCACTATCCTTCGCAAGACCCTTCCTCTATATAAGGAAGTTCATTTCATTTGGA
GAGGACACGCTACTGTATAAGAGCTCATTTTTACAACAATTACCAACAACAACAAACAACAAACAACATT
ACAATTACATTTACAATTATCGATACATGGCTTCTAGCCCACCGAAGAAGAAGCGGAAGGTCAGCTGGAA
AATGGTGAGCAAGGGCGAGGACCTGTTCACCGGGGTGGTGCCCATCCTGGTCGAGCTGGACGGCGACGTA
AACGGCCACAAGTTCAGCGTGTCCGGCGAGGGCGAGGGCGATGCCACCTACGGCAAGCTGACCCTGAAGT
TCATCTGCACCACCGGCAAGCTGCCCGTGCCCTGGCCCACCCTCGTGACCACCCTGACCTGGGGCGTGCA
GTGCTTCAGCCGCTACCCCGACCACATGAAGCAGCACGACTTCTTCAAGTCCGCCATGCCCGAAGGCTAC
GTCCAGGAGCGCACCATCTTCTTCAAGGACGACGGCAACTACAAGACCCGCGCCGAGGTGAAGTTCGAGG
GCGACACCCTGGTGAACCGCATCGAGCTGAAGGGCATCGACTTCAAGGAGGACGGCAACATCCTGGGGCA
CAAGCTGGAGTACAACTACATCAGCCACAACGTCTATATCACCGCCGACAAGCAGAAGAACGGCATCAAG
GCCAACTTCAAGATCCGCCACAACATCGAGGACGGCAGCGTGCAGCTCGCCGACCACTACCAGCAGAACA
CCCCCATCGGCGACGGCCCCGTGCTGCTGCCCGACAACCACTACCTGAGCACCCAGTCCGCCCTGAGCAA
AGACCCCAACGAGAAGCGCGATCACATGGTCCTGCTGGAGTTCGTGACCGCCGCCGGGATCACTCTCGGC
ATGGACGAGCTGTACAAGTAAGCTTGTCAAGCAGATCGTTCAAACATTTGGCAATAAAGTTTCTTAAGAT
TGAATCCTGTTGCCGGTCTTGCGATGATTATCATATAATTTCTGTTGAATTACGTTAAGCATGTAATAAT
TAACATGTAATGCATGACGTTATTTATGAGATGGGTTTTTATGATTAGAGTCCCGCAATTATACATTTAA
TACGCGATAGAAAACAAAATATAGCGCGCAAACTAGGATAAATTATCGCGCGCGGTGTCATCTATGTTAC
TAGATCGACGCTCAGAGAGGATGCACATGTGACCGA
